Addgene plasmid #185809: pLenti-MCU-mCerulean
Purpose: Human mitochondrial calcium uniporter with C-terminus mCerulean tag
Depositing lab: Dipayan Chaudhuri. Depositing organization: University of Utah. Publication: Mitochondrial calcium uniporter stabilization preserves energetic homeostasis during Complex I impairment. Balderas E, Eberhardt DR, Lee S, Pleinis JM, Sommakia S, Balynas AM, Yin X, Parker MC, Maguire CT, Cho S, Szulik MW, Bakhtina A, Bia RD, Friederich MW, Locke TM, Van Hove JLK, Drakos SG, Sancak Y, Tristani-Firouzi M, Franklin S, Rodan AR, Chaudhuri D. Nat Commun. 2022 May 19;13(1):2769. doi: 10.1038/s41467-022-30236-4. PubMed 35589699.
Backbone
  Vector backbone: pLenti
  Backbone size w/o insert (bp): 7879
  Total vector size (bp): 9685
  Vector type: Mammalian Expression, Lentiviral
  Selectable markers: Puromycin
Growth in bacteria
  Bacterial resistance: Ampicillin, 100 μg/mL
  Growth temperature: 37°C
  Growth strain: NEB Stable
  Copy number: High Copy
Gene/Insert
  Gene/Insert name: Mitochondrial calcium uniporter
  Species: H. sapiens (human)
  Insert size (bp): 1806
  Entrez Gene: MCU (a.k.a. C10orf42, CCDC109A, HsMCU)
  Promoter: CMV
  Tag / fusion protein: mCerulean (C terminal on insert)
  Cloning method: Gibson Cloning
  Sequencing primers: 5′ CMV-F
Terms and licenses: Academic/Nonprofit Terms; Industry Terms: Not Available to Industry
How to cite: pLenti-MCU-mCerulean was a gift from Dipayan Chaudhuri (Addgene plasmid # 185809 ; http://n2t.net/addgene:185809 ; RRID:Addgene_185809)
