[The description below was written by a language model from this plasmid's Addgene catalogue record and pLannotate feature annotations shown in this document.]
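Description:
pLenti-MCU-mCerulean is a lentiviral mammalian expression plasmid of about 9.7 kb, built on a pLenti backbone, that encodes the human mitochondrial calcium uniporter (MCU) fused at its C terminus to mCerulean, a monomeric cyan fluorescent protein. In bacteria it is maintained through a high-copy ColE1/pUC-type origin and selected with ampicillin via the β-lactamase gene. The backbone also carries an f1 origin, an SV40 origin, and residual lac, T7 and T3 promoter elements left over from the parental cloning vector.

The transfer cassette has the layout typical of a third-generation-style lentiviral vector. An RSV promoter sits immediately upstream of a truncated HIV-1 5' LTR (the map is circular, so the promoter at the end of the record adjoins the LTR at its start) and drives genomic RNA production in packaging cells. It is followed by the Ψ packaging signal with a gag fragment, the Rev response element for Rev-dependent nuclear export, and the cPPT/CTS, which aids nuclear import of the viral genome. Within the provirus, the CMV enhancer and promoter drive the MCU-mCerulean open reading frame, and a downstream WPRE enhances transcript expression. A separate mouse PGK promoter expresses puromycin N-acetyltransferase, so transduced cells can be selected with puromycin. A second truncated LTR and an SV40 polyadenylation signal close the cassette. The automated annotation labels MCU as a fragment; the record does not say whether this reflects an annotation limit or a sequence difference.

The construct allows stable or transient expression of fluorescently tagged MCU in mammalian cells, for example to visualize or quantify the channel protein. The associated publication concerns MCU stabilization during Complex I impairment.
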