Features (pLannotate 1.2.2; 29 found; start..end, strand, type, name):
      1..181     +  LTR            5' LTR (truncated): truncated 5' long terminal repeat (LTR) from HIV-1
    228..353     +  misc_feature   HIV-1 Ψ: packaging signal of human immunodeficiency virus type 1
    337..700     +  CDS            HIV-1 gag (fragment): gag protein from human immunodeficiency virus 1; gag
    846..1079    +  misc_feature   RRE: The Rev response element (RRE) of HIV-1 allows for Rev-dependent mRNA export from the nucleus to the cytoplasm.
   1456..1556    +  CDS            Rev (fragment): human immunodeficiency virus 1 (HIV-1) Rev protein; rev; enhances nuclear export of unspliced and incompletely spliced viral mRNAs
   1575..1691    +  misc_feature   cPPT/CTS: central polypurine tract and central termination sequence of HIV-1
   1714..2017    +  enhancer       CMV enhancer: human cytomegalovirus immediate early enhancer
   2018..2221    +  promoter       CMV promoter: human cytomegalovirus (CMV) immediate early promoter
   2370..3356    +  CDS            MCU (fragment): MCU_HUMAN - Also known as C10orf42 From Homo sapiens (Human).
   3390..4109    +  CDS            mCerulean: enhanced monomeric variant of CFP (Rizzo et al., 2004) mammalian codon-optimized
   4116..4704    +  misc_feature   WPRE: woodchuck hepatitis virus posttranscriptional regulatory element
   4718..5217    +  promoter       PGK promoter: mouse phosphoglycerate kinase 1 promoter
   5238..5837    +  CDS            PuroR: puromycin N-acetyltransferase; pac from Streptomyces alboniger; confers resistance to puromycin
   5905..6042    +  CDS            nef (fragment): NEF_HV1LA - Experimental evidence at protein level: Swiss-Prot protein existence level 1. Extracellular Nef protein targets CD4(+) T-lymphocytes for apoptosis by interacting with CXCR4 surface receptors. From Human immunodeficiency virus type 1 group M subtype B (isolate Lai) (HIV-1).
   6028..6208    +  LTR            5' LTR (truncated): truncated 5' long terminal repeat (LTR) from HIV-1
   6280..6401    +  polyA_signal   SV40 poly(A) signal: SV40 polyadenylation signal
   6441..6576    +  rep_origin     SV40 ori: SV40 origin of replication
   6597..6615    -  promoter       T7 promoter: promoter for bacteriophage T7 RNA polymerase
   6623..6778    +  CDS            lacZα (fragment): LacZα fragment of β-galactosidase; lacZ fragment
   6783..7211    +  rep_origin     f1 ori (sequence partly withheld): f1 bacteriophage origin of replication; arrow indicates direction of (+) strand synthesis
   7264..7368    +  promoter       AmpR promoter: bla
   7369..8229    +  CDS            AmpR: β-lactamase; bla; confers resistance to ampicillin, carbenicillin, and related antibiotics
   8400..8988    +  rep_origin     ori: high-copy-number ColE1/pMB1/pBR322/pUC origin of replication
   9171..9263    +  CDS            lacI (fragment): lac repressor; lacI; The lac repressor binds to the lac operator to inhibit transcription in E. coli. This inhibition can be relieved by adding lactose or isopropyl-β-D-thiogalactopyranoside (IPTG).
   9276..9297    +  protein_bind   CAP binding site: CAP binding activates transcription in the presence of cAMP. E. coli catabolite activator protein
   9312..9342    +  promoter       lac promoter: promoter for the E. coli lac operon
   9350..9366    +  protein_bind   lac operator: The lac repressor binds to the lac operator to inhibit transcription in E. coli. This inhibition can be relieved by adding lactose or isopropyl-β-D-thiogalactopyranoside (IPTG). lac repressor encoded by lacI
   9411..9429    +  promoter       T3 promoter: promoter for bacteriophage T3 RNA polymerase
   9457..9683    +  promoter       RSV promoter: Rous sarcoma virus enhancer/promoter
>Addgene plasmid #185809 | pLenti-MCU-mCerulean | addgene full sequence | sequence record 367125 | Addgene NGS Result
GGGTCTCTCTGGTTAGACCAGATCTGAGCCTGGGAGCTCTCTGGCTAACTAGGGAACCCACTGCTTAAGC
CTCAATAAAGCTTGCCTTGAGTGCTTCAAGTAGTGTGTGCCCGTCTGTTGTGTGACTCTGGTAACTAGAG
ATCCCTCAGACCCTTTTAGTCAGTGTGGAAAATCTCTAGCAGTGGCGCCCGAACAGGGACTTGAAAGCGA
AAGGGAAACCAGAGGAGCTCTCTCGACGCAGGACTCGGCTTGCTGAAGCGCGCACGGCAAGAGGCGAGGG
GCGGCGACTGGTGAGTACGCCAAAAATTTTGACTAGCGGAGGCTAGAAGGAGAGAGATGGGTGCGAGAGC
GTCAGTATTAAGCGGGGGAGAATTAGATCGCGATGGGAAAAAATTCGGTTAAGGCCAGGGGGAAAGAAAA
AATATAAATTAAAACATATAGTATGGGCAAGCAGGGAGCTAGAACGATTCGCAGTTAATCCTGGCCTGTT
AGAAACATCAGAAGGCTGTAGACAAATACTGGGACAGCTACAACCATCCCTTCAGACAGGATCAGAAGAA
CTTAGATCATTATATAATACAGTAGCAACCCTCTATTGTGTGCATCAAAGGATAGAGATAAAAGACACCA
AGGAAGCTTTAGACAAGATAGAGGAAGAGCAAAACAAAAGTAAGACCACCGCACAGCAAGCGGCCGCTGA
TCTTCAGACCTGGAGGAGGAGATATGAGGGACAATTGGAGAAGTGAATTATATAAATATAAAGTAGTAAA
AATTGAACCATTAGGAGTAGCACCCACCAAGGCAAAGAGAAGAGTGGTGCAGAGAGAAAAAAGAGCAGTG
GGAATAGGAGCTTTGTTCCTTGGGTTCTTGGGAGCAGCAGGAAGCACTATGGGCGCAGCGTCAATGACGC
TGACGGTACAGGCCAGACAATTATTGTCTGGTATAGTGCAGCAGCAGAACAATTTGCTGAGGGCTATTGA
GGCGCAACAGCATCTGTTGCAACTCACAGTCTGGGGCATCAAGCAGCTCCAGGCAAGAATCCTGGCTGTG
GAAAGATACCTAAAGGATCAACAGCTCCTGGGGATTTGGGGTTGCTCTGGAAAACTCATTTGCACCACTG
CTGTGCCTTGGAATGCTAGTTGGAGTAATAAATCTCTGGAACAGATTTGGAATCACACGACCTGGATGGA
GTGGGACAGAGAAATTAACAATTACACAAGCTTAATACACTCCTTAATTGAAGAATCGCAAAACCAGCAA
GAAAAGAATGAACAAGAATTATTGGAATTAGATAAATGGGCAAGTTTGTGGAATTGGTTTAACATAACAA
ATTGGCTGTGGTATATAAAATTATTCATAATGATAGTAGGAGGCTTGGTAGGTTTAAGAATAGTTTTTGC
TGTACTTTCTATAGTGAATAGAGTTAGGCAGGGATATTCACCATTATCGTTTCAGACCCACCTCCCAACC
CCGAGGGGACCCGACAGGCCCGAAGGAATAGAAGAAGAAGGTGGAGAGAGAGACAGAGACAGATCCATTC
GATTAGTGAACGGATCTCGACGGTATCGGTTAACTTTTAAAAGAAAAGGGGGGATTGGGGGGTACAGTGC
AGGGGAAAGAATAGTAGACATAATAGCAACAGACATACAAACTAAAGAATTACAAAAACAAATTACAAAA
TTCAAAATTTTATCGATAAGCTTGGGAGTTCCGCGTTACATAACTTACGGTAAATGGCCCGCCTGGCTGA
CCGCCCAACGACCCCCGCCCATTGACGTCAATAATGACGTATGTTCCCATAGTAACGCCAATAGGGACTT
TCCATTGACGTCAATGGGTGGAGTATTTACGGTAAACTGCCCACTTGGCAGTACATCAAGTGTATCATAT
GCCAAGTACGCCCCCTATTGACGTCAATGACGGTAAATGGCCCGCCTGGCATTATGCCCAGTACATGACC
TTATGGGACTTTCCTACTTGGCAGTACATCTACGTATTAGTCATCGCTATTACCATGGTGATGCGGTTTT
GGCAGTACATCAATGGGCGTGGATAGCGGTTTGACTCACGGGGATTTCCAAGTCTCCACCCCATTGACGT
CAATGGGAGTTTGTTTTGGCACCAAAATCAACGGGACTTTCCAAAATGTCGTAACAACTCCGCCCCATTG
ACGCAAATGGGCGGTAGGCGTGTACGGTGGGAGGTCTATATAAGCAGAGCTCGTTTAGTGAACCGTCAGA
TCGCCTGGAGACGCCATCCACGCTGTTTTGACCTCCATAGAAGACACCGACTCTAGAGCCACCATGGCGG
CCGCCGCAGGTAGATCGCTCCTGCTGCTCCTCTCCTCTCGGGGCGGCGGCGGCGGGGGCGCCGGCGGCTG
CGGGGCGCTGACTGCCGGCTGCTTCCCTGGGCTGGGCGTCAGCCGCCACCGGCAGCAGCAGTACCACCGG
ACGGTACACCAGAGGATCGCTTCCTGGCAGAATTTGGGAGCTGTTTATTGCAGCACTGTTGTGCCCTCTG
ATGATGTTACAGTGGTTTATCAAAATGGGTTACCTGTGATATCTGTGAGGCTACCATCCCGGCGTGAACG
CTGTCAGTTCACACTCAAGCCTATCTCTGACTCTGTTGGTGTATTTTTACGACAACTGCAAGAAGAGGAT
CGGGGAATTGACAGAGTTGCTATCTATTCACCAGATGGTGTTCGCGTTGCTGCTTCAACAGGAATAGACC
TCCTCCTCCTTGATGACTTTAAGCTGGTCATTAATGACTTAACATACCACGTACGACCACCAAAAAGAGA
CCTCTTAAGTCATGAAAATGCAGCAACGCTGAATGATGTAAAGACATTGGTCCAGCAACTATACACCACA
CTGTGCATTGAGCAGCACCAGTTAAACAAGGAAAGGGAGCTTATTGAAAGACTAGAGGATCTCAAAGAGC
AGCTGGCTCCCCTGGAAAAGGTACGAATTGAGATTAGCAGAAAAGCTGAGAAGAGGACCACTTTGGTGCT
ATGGGGTGGCCTTGCCTACATGGCCACACAGTTTGGCATTTTGGCCCGGCTTACCTGGTGGGAATATTCC
TGGGACATCATGGAGCCAGTAACATACTTCATCACTTATGGAAGTGCCATGGCAATGTATGCATATTTTG
TAATGACACGCCAGGAATATGTTTATCCAGAAGCCAGAGACAGACAATACTTACTATTTTTCCATAAAGG
AGCCAAAAAGTCACGTTTTGACCTAGAGAAATACAATCAACTCAAGGATGCAATTGCTCAGGCAGAAATG
GACCTTAAGAGACTGAGAGACCCATTACAAGTACATCTGCCTCTCCGACAAATTGGTGAAAAAGATTCTA
GAGGTGGATCTGGTGGATCTGGTGGATCTATGGTGAGCAAGGGCGAGGAGCTGTTCACCGGGGTGGTGCC
CATCCTGGTCGAGCTGGACGGCGACGTAAACGGCCACAAGTTCAGCGTGTCCGGCGAGGGCGAGGGCGAT
GCCACCTACGGCAAGCTGACCCTGAAGTTCATCTGCACCACCGGCAAGCTGCCCGTGCCCTGGCCCACCC
TCGTGACCACCCTGACCTGGGGCGTGCAGTGCTTCGCCCGCTACCCCGACCACATGAAGCAGCACGACTT
CTTCAAGTCCGCCATGCCCGAAGGCTACGTCCAGGAGCGCACCATCTTCTTCAAGGACGACGGCAACTAC
AAGACCCGCGCCGAGGTGAAGTTCGAGGGCGACACCCTGGTGAACCGCATCGAGCTGAAGGGCATCGACT
TCAAGGAGGACGGCAACATCCTGGGGCACAAGCTGGAGTACAACGCCATCAGCGACAACGTCTATATCAC
CGCCGACAAGCAGAAGAACGGCATCAAGGCCAACTTCAAGATCCGCCACAACATCGAGGACGGCAGCGTG
CAGCTCGCCGACCACTACCAGCAGAACACCCCCATCGGCGACGGCCCCGTGCTGCTGCCCGACAACCACT
ACCTGAGCACCCAGTCCAAGCTGAGCAAAGACCCCAACGAGAAGCGCGATCACATGGTCCTGCTGGAGTT
CGTGACCGCCGCCGGGATCACTCTCGGCATGGACGAGCTGTACAAGTAAGTCGACAATCAACCTCTGGAT
TACAAAATTTGTGAAAGATTGACTGGTATTCTTAACTATGTTGCTCCTTTTACGCTATGTGGATACGCTG
CTTTAATGCCTTTGTATCATGCTATTGCTTCCCGTATGGCTTTCATTTTCTCCTCCTTGTATAAATCCTG
GTTGCTGTCTCTTTATGAGGAGTTGTGGCCCGTTGTCAGGCAACGTGGCGTGGTGTGCACTGTGTTTGCT
GACGCAACCCCCACTGGTTGGGGCATTGCCACCACCTGTCAGCTCCTTTCCGGGACTTTCGCTTTCCCCC
TCCCTATTGCCACGGCGGAACTCATCGCCGCCTGCCTTGCCCGCTGCTGGACAGGGGCTCGGCTGTTGGG
CACTGACAATTCCGTGGTGTTGTCGGGGAAGCTGACGTCCTTTCCATGGCTGCTCGCCTGTGTTGCCACC
TGGATTCTGCGCGGGACGTCCTTCTGCTACGTCCCTTCGGCCCTCAATCCAGCGGACCTTCCTTCCCGCG
GCCTGCTGCCGGCTCTGCGGCCTCTTCCGCGTCTTCGCCTTCGCCCTCAGACGAGTCGGATCTCCCTTTG
GGCCGCCTCCCCGCCTGGAATTCTACCGGGTAGGGGAGGCGCTTTTCCCAAGGCAGTCTGGAGCATGCGC
TTTAGCAGCCCCGCTGGGCACTTGGCGCTACACAAGTGGCCTCTGGCCTCGCACACATTCCACATCCACC
GGTAGGCGCCAACCGGCTCCGTTCTTTGGTGGCCCCTTCGCGCCACCTTCTACTCCTCCCCTAGTCAGGA
AGTTCCCCCCCGCCCCGCAGCTCGCGTCGTGCAGGACGTGACAAATGGAAGTAGCACGTCTCACTAGTCT
CGTGCAGATGGACAGCACCGCTGAGCAATGGAAGCGGGTAGGCCTTTGGGGCAGCGGCCAATAGCAGCTT
TGCTCCTTCGCTTTCTGGGCTCAGAGGCTGGGAAGGGGTGGGTCCGGGGGCGGGCTCAGGGGCGGGCTCA
GGGGCGGGGCGGGCGCCCGAAGGTCCTCCGGAGGCCCGGCATTCTGCACGCTTCAAAAGCGCACGTCTGC
CGCGCTGTTCTCCTCTTCCTCATCTCCGGGCCTTTCGACCTGCAGCCCAAGCTTACCATGACCGAGTACA
AGCCCACGGTGCGCCTCGCCACCCGCGACGACGTCCCCAGGGCCGTACGCACCCTCGCCGCCGCGTTCGC
CGACTACCCCGCCACGCGCCACACCGTCGATCCGGACCGCCACATCGAGCGGGTCACCGAGCTGCAAGAA
CTCTTCCTCACGCGCGTCGGGCTCGACATCGGCAAGGTGTGGGTCGCGGACGACGGCGCCGCGGTGGCGG
TCTGGACCACGCCGGAGAGCGTCGAAGCGGGGGCGGTGTTCGCCGAGATCGGCCCGCGCATGGCCGAGTT
GAGCGGTTCCCGGCTGGCCGCGCAGCAACAGATGGAAGGCCTCCTGGCGCCGCACCGGCCCAAGGAGCCC
GCGTGGTTCCTGGCCACCGTCGGCGTCTCGCCCGACCACCAGGGCAAGGGTCTGGGCAGCGCCGTCGTGC
TCCCCGGAGTGGAGGCGGCCGAGCGCGCCGGGGTGCCCGCCTTCCTGGAGACCTCCGCGCCCCGCAACCT
CCCCTTCTACGAGCGGCTCGGCTTCACCGTCACCGCCGACGTCGAGGTGCCCGAAGGACCGCGCACCTGG
TGCATGACCCGCAAGCCCGGTGCCTGACGCCCGCCCCACGACCCGCAGCGCCCGACCGAAAGGAGCGCAC
GACCCCATGCATCTCGAGGGCCCGGTACCTTTAAGACCAATGACTTACAAGGCAGCTGTAGATCTTAGCC
ACTTTTTAAAAGAAAAGGGGGGACTGGAAGGGCTAGCTCACTCCCAACGAAGACAAGATCTGCTTTTTGC
TTGTACTGGGTCTCTCTGGTTAGACCAGATCTGAGCCTGGGAGCTCTCTGGCTAACTAGGGAACCCACTG
CTTAAGCCTCAATAAAGCTTGCCTTGAGTGCTTCAAGTAGTGTGTGCCCGTCTGTTGTGTGACTCTGGTA
ACTAGAGATCCCTCAGACCCTTTTAGTCAGTGTGGAAAATCTCTAGCAGTAGTAGTTCATGTCATCTTAT
TATTCAGTATTTATAACTTGCAAAGAAATGAATATCAGAGAGTGAGAGGAACTTGTTTATTGCAGCTTAT
AATGGTTACAAATAAAGCAATAGCATCACAAATTTCACAAATAAAGCATTTTTTTCACTGCATTCTAGTT
GTGGTTTGTCCAAACTCATCAATGTATCTTATCATGTCTGGCTCTAGCTATCCCGCCCCTAACTCCGCCC
ATCCCGCCCCTAACTCCGCCCAGTTCCGCCCATTCTCCGCCCCATGGCTGACTAATTTTTTTTATTTATG
CAGAGGCCGAGGCCGCCTCGGCCTCTGAGCTATTCCAGAAGTAGTGAGGAGGCTTTTTTGGAGGCCTAGG
GACGTACCCAATTCGCCCTATAGTGAGTCGTATTACGCGCGCTCACTGGCCGTCGTTTTACAACGTCGTG
ACTGGGAAAACCCTGGCGTTACCCAACTTAATCGCCTTGCAGCACATCCCCCTTTCGCCAGCTGGCGTAA
TAGCGAAGAGGCCCGCACCGATCGCCCTTCCCAACAGTTGCGCAGCCTGAATGGCGAATGGG
[124 nt withheld, positions 6783-6906]
C
[91 nt withheld, positions 6908-6998]
A
[49 nt withheld, positions 7000-7048]
CCTTTGACGTTGGAGTCCACGTTCTTT
[37 nt withheld, positions 7076-7112]
ACCCTATCTCGGTCTATTCTTTTGATTTATAAGGGATTTTGCCGATTTCGGCCTATTGGTTAAAAAATGA
GCTGATTTAACAAAAATTTAACGCGAATTTTAACAAAATATTAACGCTTACAATTTAGGTGGCACTTTTC
GGGGAAATGTGCGCGGAACCCCTATTTGTTTATTTTTCTAAATACATTCAAATATGTATCCGCTCATGAG
ACAATAACCCTGATAAATGCTTCAATAATATTGAAAAAGGAAGAGTATGAGTATTCAACATTTCCGTGTC
GCCCTTATTCCCTTTTTTGCGGCATTTTGCCTTCCTGTTTTTGCTCACCCAGAAACGCTGGTGAAAGTAA
AAGATGCTGAAGATCAGTTGGGTGCACGAGTGGGTTACATCGAACTGGATCTCAACAGCGGTAAGATCCT
TGAGAGTTTTCGCCCCGAAGAACGTTTTCCAATGATGAGCACTTTTAAAGTTCTGCTATGTGGCGCGGTA
TTATCCCGTATTGACGCCGGGCAAGAGCAACTCGGTCGCCGCATACACTATTCTCAGAATGACTTGGTTG
AGTACTCACCAGTCACAGAAAAGCATCTTACGGATGGCATGACAGTAAGAGAATTATGCAGTGCTGCCAT
AACCATGAGTGATAACACTGCGGCCAACTTACTTCTGACAACGATCGGAGGACCGAAGGAGCTAACCGCT
TTTTTGCACAACATGGGGGATCATGTAACTCGCCTTGATCGTTGGGAACCGGAGCTGAATGAAGCCATAC
CAAACGACGAGCGTGACACCACGATGCCTGTAGCAATGGCAACAACGTTGCGCAAACTATTAACTGGCGA
ACTACTTACTCTAGCTTCCCGGCAACAATTAATAGACTGGATGGAGGCGGATAAAGTTGCAGGACCACTT
CTGCGCTCGGCCCTTCCGGCTGGCTGGTTTATTGCTGATAAATCTGGAGCCGGTGAGCGTGGGTCTCGCG
GTATCATTGCAGCACTGGGGCCAGATGGTAAGCCCTCCCGTATCGTAGTTATCTACACGACGGGGAGTCA
GGCAACTATGGATGAACGAAATAGACAGATCGCTGAGATAGGTGCCTCACTGATTAAGCATTGGTAACTG
TCAGACCAAGTTTACTCATATATACTTTAGATTGATTTAAAACTTCATTTTTAATTTAAAAGGATCTAGG
TGAAGATCCTTTTTGATAATCTCATGACCAAAATCCCTTAACGTGAGTTTTCGTTCCACTGAGCGTCAGA
CCCCGTAGAAAAGATCAAAGGATCTTCTTGAGATCCTTTTTTTCTGCGCGTAATCTGCTGCTTGCAAACA
AAAAAACCACCGCTACCAGCGGTGGTTTGTTTGCCGGATCAAGAGCTACCAACTCTTTTTCCGAAGGTAA
CTGGCTTCAGCAGAGCGCAGATACCAAATACTGTTCTTCTAGTGTAGCCGTAGTTAGGCCACCACTTCAA
GAACTCTGTAGCACCGCCTACATACCTCGCTCTGCTAATCCTGTTACCAGTGGCTGCTGCCAGTGGCGAT
AAGTCGTGTCTTACCGGGTTGGACTCAAGACGATAGTTACCGGATAAGGCGCAGCGGTCGGGCTGAACGG
GGGGTTCGTGCACACAGCCCAGCTTGGAGCGAACGACCTACACCGAACTGAGATACCTACAGCGTGAGCT
ATGAGAAAGCGCCACGCTTCCCGAAGGGAGAAAGGCGGACAGGTATCCGGTAAGCGGCAGGGTCGGAACA
GGAGAGCGCACGAGGGAGCTTCCAGGGGGAAACGCCTGGTATCTTTATAGTCCTGTCGGGTTTCGCCACC
TCTGACTTGAGCGTCGATTTTTGTGATGCTCGTCAGGGGGGCGGAGCCTATGGAAAAACGCCAGCAACGC
GGCCTTTTTACGGTTCCTGGCCTTTTGCTGGCCTTTTGCTCACATGTTCTTTCCTGCGTTATCCCCTGAT
TCTGTGGATAACCGTATTACCGCCTTTGAGTGAGCTGATACCGCTCGCCGCAGCCGAACGACCGAGCGCA
GCGAGTCAGTGAGCGAGGAAGCGGAAGAGCGCCCAATACGCAAACCGCCTCTCCCCGCGCGTTGGCCGAT
TCATTAATGCAGCTGGCACGACAGGTTTCCCGACTGGAAAGCGGGCAGTGAGCGCAACGCAATTAATGTG
AGTTAGCTCACTCATTAGGCACCCCAGGCTTTACACTTTATGCTTCCGGCTCGTATGTTGTGTGGAATTG
TGAGCGGATAACAATTTCACACAGGAAACAGCTATGACCATGATTACGCCAAGCGCGCAATTAACCCTCA
CTAAAGGGAACAAAAGCTGGAGCTGCAAGCTTAATGTAGTCTTATGCAATACTCTTGTAGTCTTGCAACA
TGGTAACGATGAGTTAGCAACATGCCTTACAAGGAGAGAAAAAGCACCGTGCATGCCGATTGGTGGAAGT
AAGGTGGTACGATCGTGCCTTATTAGGAAGGCAACAGACGGGTCTGACATGGATTGGACGAACCACTGAA
TTGCCGCATTGCAGAGATATTGTATTTAAGTGCCTAGCTCGATACATAAAC
